>Addgene plasmid #64534 | pRG236 | depositor full sequence | sequence record 108555 | pRG236 sequence 3763 bps
GACGTCGAAAGAACGCGGCATTAGCAACATTTGCGAAGCGAACGATTTTGCGAACTGCTATTAATTAACT
CTGGCGCGCCACTATCGTCTATCAACTAATAGTTATATTATCAATATATTATCATATACGGTGTTAAGAT
GATGACATAAGTTATGAGAAGCTGTCATCGAAGTTAGAGGAAGCTGAAGTGCAAGGATTGATAATGTAAT
AGGATAATCATATGGTAATAACTGATATAATTAAATTGAAGCTCTAATTTGTGAGTTTAGTATACATGCA
TTTACTTATAATACAGTTTTTTAGTTTTGCTGGCCGCATCTTCTCAAATATGCTTCCCAGCCTGCTTTTC
TGTAACGTTCACCCTCTACCTTAGCATCCCTTCCCTTTGCAAATAGTCCTCTTCCAACAATAATAATGTC
AGATCCTGTAGAGACCACATCATCCACGGTTCTATACTGTTGACCCAATGCGTCTCCCTTGTCATCTAAA
CCCACACCGGGTGTCATAATCAACCAATCGTAACCTTCATCTCTTCCACCCATGTCTCTTTGAGCAATAA
AGCCGATAACAAAATCTTTGTCGCTCTTCGCAATGTCAACAGTACCCTTAGTATATTCTCCAGTAGCTAG
GGAGCCCTTGCATGACAATTCTGCTAACATCAAAAGGCCTCTAGGTTCCTTTGTTACTTCTTCCGCCGCC
TGCTTCAAACCGCTAACAATACCTGGGCCCACCACACCGTGTGCATTCGTAATGTCTGCCCATTCTGCTA
TTCTGTATACACACGCAGAGTACTGCAATTTGACTGTATTACCAATGTCAGCAAATTTTCTGTCTTCGAA
GAGTAAAAAATTGTACTTGGCGGATAATGCCTTTAGCGGCTTAACTGTGCCCTCCATGGAAAAATCAGTC
AAGAGATCCACATGTGTTTTTAGTAAACAAATTTTGGGACCTAATGCTTCAACTAACTCCAGTAATTCCT
TGGTGGTACGAACATCCAATGAAGCACACAAGTTTGTTTGCTTTTCGTGCATGATATTAAATAGCTTGGC
AGCAACAGGACTAGGATGAGTAGCAGCACGTTCCTTATATGTAGCTTTCGACATGATTTATCTTCGTTTC
CTGCACGTTTTTGTTCTGTGCAGTTGGGTTCGATCGGATGTGCTGCAAGGCGATTAAGTTGGGTAACGCC
AGGGTTTTCCCAGTCACGACGTTGTAAAACGACGGCCAGTGAATTGTAATACGACTCACTATAGGGCGAA
TTGGAGAAACAGAATAATATATAAACCTGTATAATATAACCTTGAAGACTATATTTCTTTTCGCGGCCGC
CTATAGGGCGAATTGGAGCTCCACCGCGGTGGCTCTAGAACTAGTGGATCCCCCGGGCTGCAGGAATTCG
ATATCAAGCTTATCGATACCGTCGACCTCGAGGGGGGGCCCGGTACCCAGCTTCGGCCGTATTTACAGAT
AACGATGTCGTTATTATATATATATATATATATTGTCACTTGTACCCAGCTTTTGTTCCCTTTAGTGAGG
GTTAATTTCGAGCTTGGCGTAATCATGGTCATAGCTGTTTCCTGTGTGAAATTGTTATCCGCTCACAACA
GCTGGAAACATATAAAACGGAATGAGGAATAATCGTAATATTAGTATGTAGAAATATAGATTCCATTTTG
AGGATTCCTATATCCTTGAGGAGAACTTCTAGTATATTCTGTATACCTAATATTATAGCCTTTATCAACA
ATGGCGCGCCTCTCCCTGCAGGCATTAATGAATCGGCCAACGCGCGGGGAGAGGCGGTTTGCGTATTGGG
CGCTCTTCCGCTTCCTCGCTCACTGACTCGCTGCGCTCGGTCGTTCGGCTGCGGCGAGCGGTATCAGCTC
ACTCAAAGGCGGTAATACGGTTATCCACAGAATCAGGGGATAACGCAGGAAAGAACATGTGAGCAAAAGG
CCAGCAAAAGGCCAGGAACCGTAAAAAGGCCGCGTTGCTGGCGTTTTTCCATAGGCTCCGCCCCCCTGAC
GAGCATCACAAAAATCGACGCTCAAGTCAGAGGTGGCGAAACCCGACAGGACTATAAAGATACCAGGCGT
TTCCCCCTGGAAGCTCCCTCGTGCGCTCTCCTGTTCCGACCCTGCCGCTTACCGGATACCTGTCCGCCTT
TCTCCCTTCGGGAAGCGTGGCGCTTTCTCATAGCTCACGCTGTAGGTATCTCAGTTCGGTGTAGGTCGTT
CGCTCCAAGCTGGGCTGTGTGCACGAACCCCCCGTTCAGCCCGACCGCTGCGCCTTATCCGGTAACTATC
GTCTTGAGTCCAACCCGGTAAGACACGACTTATCGCCACTGGCAGCAGCCACTGGTAACAGGATTAGCAG
AGCGAGGTATGTAGGCGGTGCTACAGAGTTCTTGAAGTGGTGGCCTAACTACGGCTACACTAGAAGAACA
GTATTTGGTATCTGCGCTCTGCTGAAGCCAGTTACCTTCGGAAAAAGAGTTGGTAGCTCTTGATCCGGCA
AACAAACCACCGCTGGTAGCGGTGGTTTTTTTGTTTGCAAGCAGCAGATTACGCGCAGAAAAAAAGGATC
TCAAGAAGATCCTTTGATCTTTTGTTTAAACCTACGGGGTCTGACGCTCAGTGGAACGAAAACTCACGTT
AAGGGATTTTGGTCATGAGATTATCAAAAAGGATCTTCACCTAGATCCTTTTAAATTAAAAATGAAGTTT
TAAATCAATCTAAAGTATATATGAGTAAACTTGGTCTGACAGTTACCAATGCTTAATCAGTGAGGCACCT
ATCTCAGCGATCTGTCTATTTCGTTCATCCATAGTTGCCTGACTCCCCGTCGTGTAGATAACTACGATAC
GGGAGGGCTTACCATCTGGCCCCAGTGCTGCAATGATACCGCGAGACCCACGCTCACCGGCTCCAGATTT
ATCAGCAATAAACCAGCCAGCCGGAAGGGCCGAGCGCAGAAGTGGTCCTGCAACTTTATCCGCCTCCATC
CAGTCTATTAATTGTTGCCGGGAAGCTAGAGTAAGTAGTTCGCCAGTTAATAGTTTGCGCAACGTTGTTG
CCATTGCTACAGGCATCGTGGTGTCACGCTCGTCGTTTGGTATGGCTTCATTCAGCTCCGGTTCCCAACG
ATCAAGGCGAGTTACATGATCCCCCATGTTGTGCAAAAAAGCGGTTAGCTCCTTCGGTCCTCCGATGGTT
GTCAGAAGTAAGTTGGCCGCAGTGTTATCACTCATGGTTATGGCAGCACTGCATAATTCTCTTACTGTCA
TGCCATCCGTAAGATGCTTTTCTGTGACTGGTGAGTACTCAACCAAGTCATTCTGAGAATAGTGTATGCG
GCGACCGAGTTGCTCTTGCCCGGCGTCAATACGGGATAATACCGCGCCACATAGCAGAACTTTAAAAGTG
CTCATCATTGGAAAACGTTCTTCGGGGCGAAAACTCTCAAGGATCTTACCGCTGTTGAGATCCAGTTCGA
TGTAACCCACTCGTGCACCCAACTGATCTTCAGCATCTTTTACTTTCACCAGCGTTTCTGGGTGAGCAAA
AACAGGAAGGCAAAATGCCGCAAAAAAGGGAATAAGGGCGACACGGAAATGTTGAATACTCATACTCTTC
CTTTTTCAATATTATTGAAGCATTTATCAGGGTTATTGTCTCATGAGCGGATACATATTTGAATGTATTT
AGAAAAATAAACAAATAGGGGTTCCGCGCACATTTCCCCGAAAAGTGCCACCT
Features (pLannotate 1.2.2; 15 found; start..end, strand, type, name):
     80..136     +  CDS            YD340_YEAST (fragment): Protein uncertain: Swiss-Prot protein existence level 5. From Saccharomyces cerevisiae (strain ATCC 204508 / S288c) (Baker's yeast).
    137..235     -  CDS            YD34A_YEAST (fragment): Protein predicted: Swiss-Prot protein existence level 4. From Saccharomyces cerevisiae (strain ATCC 204508 / S288c) (Baker's yeast).
    301..1104    -  CDS            URA3: orotidine-5'-phosphate decarboxylase, required for uracil biosynthesis; S. cerevisiae URA3; yeast auxotrophic marker, counterselectable with 5-fluoroorotic acid (5-FOA)
   1105..1150    -  promoter       URA3 promoter (fragment): S. cerevisiae URA3
   1156..1234    -  CDS            lacZα (fragment): LacZα fragment of β-galactosidase; lacZ fragment
   1237..1255    +  promoter       T7 promoter: promoter for bacteriophage T7 RNA polymerase
   1362..1447    +  misc_feature   MCS (fragment): pBluescript multiple cloning site
   1488..1505    -  promoter       LEU2 promoter (fragment): S. cerevisiae LEU2
   1529..1547    -  promoter       T3 promoter: promoter for bacteriophage T3 RNA polymerase
   1592..1608    -  protein_bind   lac operator: The lac repressor binds to the lac operator to inhibit transcription in E. coli. This inhibition can be relieved by adding lactose or isopropyl-β-D-thiogalactopyranoside (IPTG). lac repressor encoded by lacI
   1639..1746    +  CDS            YO192_YEAST (fragment): Experimental evidence at protein level: Swiss-Prot protein existence level 1. From Saccharomyces cerevisiae (strain ATCC 204508 / S288c) (Baker's yeast).
   1772..1823    -  CDS            lacI (fragment): lac repressor; lacI; The lac repressor binds to the lac operator to inhibit transcription in E. coli. This inhibition can be relieved by adding lactose or isopropyl-β-D-thiogalactopyranoside (IPTG).
   2006..2594    -  rep_origin     ori: high-copy-number ColE1/pMB1/pBR322/pUC origin of replication
   2773..3633    -  CDS            AmpR: β-lactamase; bla; confers resistance to ampicillin, carbenicillin, and related antibiotics
   3634..3738    -  promoter       AmpR promoter: bla
