[The description below was written by a language model from this plasmid's Addgene catalogue record and pLannotate feature annotations shown in this document.]
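Description:
pRG236 is an empty-backbone, integrative E. coli/S. cerevisiae shuttle vector of 3,763 bp, belonging to a vector series designed for precise genetic engineering of budding yeast. In bacteria it is maintained at high copy through a ColE1/pUC-type origin and selected with ampicillin via the β-lactamase gene and its native promoter. No yeast replication origin or centromere is annotated, consistent with a plasmid that persists in yeast only after chromosomal integration.

The yeast marker is URA3, which complements uracil auxotrophy and is counterselectable with 5-fluoroorotic acid. According to the depositor, this is the promoter-truncated URA3d allele, and the feature table agrees, showing only a short fragment of the URA3 promoter upstream of the coding sequence. Weakly expressed markers of this kind are generally used to favour cells carrying several copies of the construct, although the record does not state this intent explicitly. Integration is directed to Ty1 delta sites, the long terminal repeat sequences scattered in many copies across the yeast genome. The delta homology is not annotated as such, but the short fragments matched to uncertain or predicted yeast open reading frames on either side of the marker and cloning region may correspond to these targeting sequences.

The cloning region is a pBluescript-derived multiple cloning site flanked by T7 and T3 promoters, which also serve as sequencing primer sites, with remnants of lacZα, the lac operator and lacI nearby. No insert or yeast expression promoter is present. Users add their own cassette by restriction cloning for integration into the yeast genome.
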