Addgene plasmid #64534: pRG236
Purpose: (Empty Backbone) Integrative E. coli/S. cerevisiae shuttle vector
Depositing lab: Joerg Stelling. Depositing organization: ETH Zurich (Swiss Federal Institute of Technology). Publication: A shuttle vector series for precise genetic engineering of Saccharomyces cerevisiae. Gnugge R, Liphardt T, Rudolf F. Yeast. 2015 Dec 9. doi: 10.1002/yea.3144. PubMed 26647923.
Backbone
  Vector backbone: pRG236
  Backbone manufacturer: Robert Gnuegge
  Backbone size (bp): 3763
  Vector type: Yeast Expression
  Selectable markers: URA3
Growth in bacteria
  Bacterial resistance: Ampicillin, 100 μg/mL
  Growth temperature: 37°C
  Growth strain: DH5alpha
  Copy number: High Copy
Gene/Insert
  Cloning method: Restriction Enzyme
  Sequencing primers: 5′ T7; 3′ T3
Terms and licenses: Academic/Nonprofit Terms; Industry Terms: Not Available to Industry
Depositor comments: Promoter-truncated URA3d marker gene. Integrates at Ty1 delta sites.
How to cite: pRG236 was a gift from Joerg Stelling (Addgene plasmid # 64534 ; http://n2t.net/addgene:64534 ; RRID:Addgene_64534)
