>Addgene plasmid #64534 | pRG236 | addgene partial sequence | sequence record 111059 | DK060425_1 5'-TCCTTAAACCTGTCTTGTAA-3'
GTCGAAAGAACGCGGCATTAGCAACATTTGCGAAGCGAACGATTTTGCGAACTGCTATTAATTAACTCTG
GCGCGCCACTATCGTCTATCAACTAATAGTTATATTATCAATATATTATCATATACGGTGTTAAGATGAT
GACATAAGTTATGAGAAGCTGTCATCGAAGTTAGAGGAAGCTGAAGTGCAAGGATTGATAATGTAATAGG
ATAATCATATGGTAATAACTGATATAATTAAATTGAAGCTCTAATTTGTGAGTTTAGTATACATGCATTT
ACTTATAATACAGTTTTTTAGTTTTGCTGGCCGCATCTTCTCAAATATGCTTCCCAGCCTGCTTTTCTGT
AACGTTCACCCTCTACCTTAGCATCCCTTCCCTTTGCAAATAGTCCTCTTCCAACAATAATAATGTCAGA
TCCTGTAGAGACCACATCATCCACGGTTCTATACTGTTGACCCAATGCGTCTCCCTTGTCATCTAAACCC
ACACCGGGTGTCATAATCAACCAATCGTAACCTTCATCTCTTCCACCCATGTCTCTTTGAGCAATAAAGC
CGATAACAAAATCTTTGTCGCTCTTCGCAATGTCAACAGTACCCTTAGTATATTCTCCAGTAGCTAGGGA
GCCCTTGCATGACAATTCTGCTAACATCAAAAGGCCTCTAGGTTCCTTTGTTACTTCTTCCGCCGCCTGC
TTCAAACCGCTAACAATACCTGGGCCCACCACACCGTGTGCATTCGTAATGTCTGCCCATTCTGCTATTC
TGTATACACACGCAGAGTACTGCAATTTGACTGTATTACCAATGTCAGCAAATTTTCTGTCTTCGAAGAG
TAAAAAATTGTACTTGGCGGATAATGCCTTTAGCGGCTTAACTGTGCCCTCCATGGAAAAATCAGTCAAG
AGATCCACATGTGTTTTTAGTAAACAAATTTTGGGACCTAATGCTTCAACTAACTCCAGTAATTCCTTGG
TGGTACGAACATCCAATGAAGCACACAAGTTTGTTTGCTTTTCGTGCATGATATTAAATAGCTTGGCAGC
AACAGGACTAGGATGAGTAGCAGCACGTTCCTTATATGTAGCTTTCGACATGATT
