>Addgene plasmid #64534 | pRG236 | addgene partial sequence | sequence record 111061 | M13pUC-Rev 5'-AGCGGATAACAATTTCACACAGG-3'
GACCATGATTACGCCAAGCTCGAAATTAACCCTCACTAAAGGGAACAAAAGCTGGGTACAAGTGACAATA
TATATATATATATATAATAACGACATCGTTATCTGTAAATACGGCCGAAGCTGGGTACCGGGCCCCCCCT
CGAGGTCGACGGTATCGATAAGCTTGATATCGAATTCCTGCAGCCCGGGGGATCCACTAGTTCTAGAGCC
ACCGCGGTGGAGCTCCAATTCGCCCTATAGGCGGCCGCGAAAAGAAATATAGTCTTCAAGGTTATATTAT
ACAGGTTTATATATTATTCTGTTTCTCCAATTCGCCCTATAGTGAGTCGTATTACAATTCACTGGCCGTC
GTTTTACAACGTCGTGACTGGGAAAACCCTGGCGTTACCCAACTTAATCGCCTTGCAGCACATCCGATCG
AACCCAACTGCACAGAACAAAAACGTGCAGGAAACGAAGATAAATCATGTCGAAAGCTACATATAAGGAA
CGTGCTGCTACTCATCCTAGTCCTGTTGCTGCCAAGCTATTTAATATCATGCACGAAAAGCAAACAAACT
TGTGTGCTTCATTGGATGTTCGTACCACCAAGGAATTACTGGAGTTAGTTGAAGCATTAGGTCCCAAAAT
TTGTTTACTAAAAACACATGTGGATCTCTTGACTGATTTTTCCATGGAGGGCACAGTTAAGCCGCTAAAG
GCATTATCCGCCAAGTACAATTTTTTACTCTTCGAAGACAGAAAATTTGCTGACATTGGTAATACAGTCA
AATTGCAGTACTCTGCGTGTGTATACAGAATAGCAGAATGGGCAGACATTACGAATGCACACGGTGTGGT
GGGCCCAGGTATTGTTAGCGGTTTGAAGCAGGCGGCGGAAGAAGTAACAAAGGAACCTAGAGGCCTTTTG
ATGTTAGCAGAATTGTCATGCAAGGGCTCCCTAGCTACTGGAGAATATACTAAGGGTACTGTTGACATTG
CGAAGAGCGACAAAGATTTTGTTATCGGCTTTATTGCTCAAAGAGACATGGGTGGAAGAGATGAAGGTTA
CGATTGGTTGATTATGACACCCGGTGTGGGTT
